Addgene plasmid #176232: pTmpKmA1O4in
Purpose: A template plasmid for amplification of the cI-hok-neo cassette, which contains A1O4 promoter. The promoter is directed toward the cI gene.
Depositing lab: Sergey Sineoky. Depositing organization: Research Institute for Genetics and Selection of Industrial Microorganisms (GosNII genetika). Publication: Robust counterselection and advanced lambdaRed recombineering enable markerless chromosomal integration of large heterologous constructs. Bubnov DM, Yuzbashev TV, Khozov AA, Melkina OE, Vybornaya TV, Stan GB, Sineoky SP. Nucleic Acids Res. 2022 Aug 26;50(15):8947-8960. doi: 10.1093/nar/gkac649. PubMed 35920321.
Backbone
  Vector backbone: pMW118
  Vector type: Bacterial Expression, Synthetic Biology
Growth in bacteria
  Bacterial resistance: Ampicillin and Kanamycin, 100 & 50 μg/mL
  Growth temperature: 37°C
  Growth strain: DH5alpha
  Copy number: Low Copy
Gene/Insert
  Gene/Insert name: cI of phage lambda, hok of the R1 plasmid, neo, hybrid PA1O4 promoter
  Cloning method: Restriction Enzyme; 5′ cloning site HindIII (not destroyed); 3′ cloning site SmaI (destroyed during cloning)
  Sequencing primers: 5′ cagggttttcccagtcacga; 3′ atgttgtgtggaattgtgagc
Terms and licenses: Academic/Nonprofit Terms; Industry Terms: Not Available to Industry
How to cite: pTmpKmA1O4in was a gift from Sergey Sineoky (Addgene plasmid # 176232 ; http://n2t.net/addgene:176232 ; RRID:Addgene_176232)
