[The description below was written by a language model from this plasmid's Addgene catalogue record and pLannotate feature annotations shown in this document.]
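Description:
pTmpKmA1O4in is a low-copy bacterial plasmid built on the pMW118 backbone that serves as a PCR template for a cI-hok-neo cassette, rather than as an expression vector in its own right. It replicates in E. coli through the pSC101 origin together with its Rep101 (RepA) initiator protein, consistent with the recorded low copy number. A truncated ColE1/pUC-type origin fragment is also annotated, apparently a backbone remnant. Selection is dual: ampicillin through the backbone β-lactamase gene with its native promoter, and kanamycin through the neo gene in the insert. Remnants of the lac region (lac promoter, operator, CAP site, lacZα and lacI fragments, and part of a pUC-type polylinker) flank the cloning site. The insert was placed there between HindIII and a SmaI site that was destroyed during cloning.

The cassette combines three functions. The neo gene provides positive selection. The hok gene of plasmid R1 encodes a small host-killing membrane toxin; the automated annotation labels this open reading frame as the homologous flmA. The phage λ cI gene encodes the λ repressor. The feature table does not show how hok expression is wired to cI. The hybrid A1O4 promoter is not annotated as such, but a lac operator upstream of cI probably marks it, and the record states that in this variant the promoter points toward cI. The associated work concerns counterselection and λRed recombineering for markerless chromosomal integration of large heterologous constructs. The amplified cassette is therefore presumably integrated under kanamycin selection and later removed by toxin-based counterselection.
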