Features (pLannotate 1.2.2; 15 found; start..end, strand, type, name):
     63..218     +  CDS            flmA: FLMA_ECOLI - Also known as ORF52 From Escherichia coli (strain K12).
    235..1026    -  CDS            neo: KKA2_KLEPN - Also known as kan, nptII. Experimental evidence at protein level: Swiss-Prot protein existence level 1. Resistance to kanamycin, neomycin, paromomycin, ribostamycin, butirosin and gentamicin B. From Klebsiella pneumoniae.
   1142..1160    -  misc_feature   MCS (fragment): pUC18/19 multiple cloning site
   1194..1210    -  protein_bind   lac operator: The lac repressor binds to the lac operator to inhibit transcription in E. coli. This inhibition can be relieved by adding lactose or isopropyl-β-D-thiogalactopyranoside (IPTG). lac repressor encoded by lacI
   1218..1248    -  promoter       lac promoter: promoter for the E. coli lac operon
   1263..1284    -  protein_bind   CAP binding site: CAP binding activates transcription in the presence of cAMP. E. coli catabolite activator protein
   1297..1389    -  CDS            lacI (fragment): lac repressor; lacI; The lac repressor binds to the lac operator to inhibit transcription in E. coli. This inhibition can be relieved by adding lactose or isopropyl-β-D-thiogalactopyranoside (IPTG).
   1385..1790    -  rep_origin     ori (fragment): high-copy-number ColE1/pMB1/pBR322/pUC origin of replication
   1961..2821    -  CDS            AmpR: β-lactamase; bla; confers resistance to ampicillin, carbenicillin, and related antibiotics
   2822..2926    -  promoter       AmpR promoter: bla
   3511..3733    +  rep_origin     pSC101 ori: low-copy replication origin that requires the Rep101 protein
   3781..4731    +  CDS            Rep101: RepA protein needed for replication with the pSC101 origin; rep101
   5158..5312    -  CDS            lacZα (fragment): LacZα fragment of β-galactosidase; lacZ fragment
   5353..5369    +  protein_bind   lac operator: The lac repressor binds to the lac operator to inhibit transcription in E. coli. This inhibition can be relieved by adding lactose or isopropyl-β-D-thiogalactopyranoside (IPTG). lac repressor encoded by lacI
   5484..6197    -  CDS            λ repressor (sequence partly withheld): phage λ repressor; cI
>Addgene plasmid #176232 | pTmpKmA1O4in | addgene full sequence | sequence record 347007 | Addgene NGS Result
TTGACTATTTTACCTCTGGCGGTGATAATGGTTGCATGTACTTTAAAGAGGAGAAATTAACTATGAAACT
ACCACGAAGTTCCCTTGTCTGGTGTGTGTTGATCGTGTGTCTCACACTGTTGATATTCACTTATCTGACA
CGAAAATCGCTGTGCGAGATTCGTTACAGAGACGGACACAGGGAGGTGGCGGCTTTCATGGCTTACGAAT
CCGGTAAGTAGCAACCTGGAGTTAGAAGAACTCGTCAAGAAGGCGATAGAAGGCGATGCGCTGCGAATCG
GGAGCGGCGATACCGTAAAGCACGAGGAAGCGGTCAGCCCATTCGCCGCCAAGCTCTTCAGCAATATCAC
GGGTAGCCAACGCTATGTCCTGATAGCGGTCCGCCACACCCAGCCGGCCACAGTCGATGAATCCAGAAAA
GCGGCCATTTTCCACCATGATATTCGGCAAGCAGGCATCGCCATGGGTCACGACGAGATCCTCGCCGTCG
GGCATGCGCGCCTTGAGCCTGGCGAACAGTTCGGCTGGCGCGAGCCCCTGATGCTCTTCGTCCAGATCAT
CCTGATCGACAAGACCGGCTTCCATCCGAGTACGTGCTCGCTCGATGCGATGTTTCGCTTGGTGGTCGAA
TGGGCAGGTAGCCGGATCAAGCGTATGCAGCCGCCGCATTGCATCAGCCATGATGGATACTTTCTCGGCA
GGAGCAAGGTGAGATGACAGGAGATCCTGCCCCGGCACTTCGCCCAATAGCAGCCAGTCCCTTCCCGCTT
CAGTGACAACGTCGAGCACAGCTGCGCAAGGAACGCCCGTCGTGGCCAGCCACGATAGCCGCGCTGCCTC
GTCCTGCAGTTCATTCAGGGCACCGGACAGGTCGGTCTTGACAAAAAGAACCGGGCGCCCCTGCGCTGAC
AGCCGGAACACGGCGGCATCAGAGCAGCCGATTGTCTGTTGTGCCCAGTCATAGCCGAATAGCCTCTCCA
CCCAAGCGGCCGGAGAACCTGCGTGCAATCCATCTTGTTCAATCATGCGAAACGATCCTCATCCTGTATG
GTACCATTATAACCGCCAAGCTTAAAATGTCAACATTTTTAATACCTTTAAGTGATACCAGATGGCATTG
GCTCACAATTCCACACAACATGGGTACCGAGCTCGAATTCGTAATCATGGTCATAGCTGTTTCCTGTGTG
AAATTGTTATCCGCTCACAATTCCACACAACATACGAGCCGGAAGCATAAAGTGTAAAGCCTGGGGTGCC
TAATGAGTGAGCTAACTCACATTAATTGCGTTGCGCTCACTGCCCGCTTTCCAGTCGGGAAACCTGTCGT
GCCAGCTGCATTAATGAATCGGCCAACGCGCGGGGAGAGGCGGTTTGCGTATTGGGCGCTTTCTCATAGC
TCACGCTGTAGGTATCTCAGTTCGGTGTAGGTCGTTCGCTCCAAGCTGGGCTGTGTGCACGAACCCCCCG
TTCAGCCCGACCGCTGCGCCTTATCCGGTAACTATCGTCTTGAGTCCAACCCGGTAAGACACGACTTATC
GCCACTGGCAGCAGCCACTGGTAACAGGATTAGCAGAGCGAGGTATGTAGGCGGTGCTACAGAGTTCTTG
AAGTGGTGGCCTAACTACGGCTACACTAGAAGGACAGTATTTGGTATCTGCGCTCTGCTGAAGCCAGTTA
CCTTCGGAAAAAGAGTTGGTAGCTCTTGATCCGGCAAACAAACCACCGCTGGTAGCGGTGGTTTTTTTGT
TTGCAAGCAGCAGATTACGCGCAGAAAAAAAGGATCTCAAGAAGATCCTTTGATCTTTTCTACGGGGTCT
GACGCTCAGTGGAACGAAAACTCACGTTAAGGGATTTTGGTCATGAGATTATCAAAAAGGATCTTCACCT
AGATCCTTTTAAATTAAAAATGAAGTTTTAAATCAATCTAAAGTATATATGAGTAAACTTGGTCTGACAG
TTACCAATGCTTAATCAGTGAGGCACCTATCTCAGCGATCTGTCTATTTCGTTCATCCATAGTTGCCTGA
CTCCCCGTCGTGTAGATAACTACGATACGGGAGGGCTTACCATCTGGCCCCAGTGCTGCAATGATACCGC
GAGACCCACGCTCACCGGCTCCAGATTTATCAGCAATAAACCAGCCAGCCGGAAGGGCCGAGCGCAGAAG
TGGTCCTGCAACTTTATCCGCCTCCATCCAGTCTATTAATTGTTGCCGGGAAGCTAGAGTAAGTAGTTCG
CCAGTTAATAGTTTGCGCAACGTTGTTGCCATTGCTGCAGGCATCGTGGTGTCACGCTCGTCGTTTGGTA
TGGCTTCATTCAGCTCCGGTTCCCAACGATCAAGGCGAGTTACATGATCCCCCATGTTGTGCAAAAAAGC
GGTTAGCTCCTTCGGTCCTCCGATCGTTGTCAGAAGTAAGTTGGCCGCAGTGTTATCACTCATGGTTATG
GCAGCACTGCATAATTCTCTTACTGTCATGCCATCCGTAAGATGCTTTTCTGTGACTGGTGAGTACTCAA
CCAAGTCATTCTGAGAATAGTGTATGCGGCGACCGAGTTGCTCTTGCCCGGCGTCAACACGGGATAATAC
CGCGCCACATAGCAGAACTTTAAAAGTGCTCATCATTGGAAAACGTTCTTCGGGGCGAAAACTCTCAAGG
ATCTTACCGCTGTTGAGATCCAGTTCGATGTAACCCACTCGTGCACCCAACTGATCTTCAGCATCTTTTA
CTTTCACCAGCGTTTCTGGGTGAGCAAAAACAGGAAGGCAAAATGCCGCAAAAAAGGGAATAAGGGCGAC
ACGGAAATGTTGAATACTCATACTCTTCCTTTTTCAATATTATTGAAGCATTTATCAGGGTTATTGTCTC
ATGAGCGGATACATATTTGAATGTATTTAGAAAAATAAACAAATAGGGGTTCCGCGCACATTTCCCCGAA
AAGTGCCACCTGACGTCTAAGAAACCATTATTATCATGACATTAACCTATAAAAATAGGCGTATCACGAG
GCCCTTTCGTCTTCAAGAATTGACAGTAAGACGGGTAAGCCTGTTGATGATACCGCTGCCTTACTGGGTG
CATTAGCCAGTCTGAATGACCTGTCACGGGATAATCCGAAGTGGTCAGACTGGAAAATCAGAGGGCAGGA
ACTGCTGAACAGCAAAAAGTCAGATAGCACCACATAGCAGACCCGCCATAAAACGCCCTGAGAAGCCCGT
GACGGGCTTTTCTTGTATTATGGGTAGTTTCCTTGCATGAATCCATAAAAGGCGCCTGTAGTGCCATTTA
CCCCCATTCACTGCCAGAGCCGTGAGCGCAGCGAACTGAATGTCACGAAAAAGACAGCGACTCAGGTGCC
TGATGGTCGGAGACAAAAGGAATATTCAGCGATTTGCCCGAGCTTGCGAGGGTGCTACTTAAGCCTTTAG
GGTTTTAAGGTCTGTTTTGTAGAGGAGCAAACAGCGTTTGCGACATCCTTTTGTAATACTGCGGAACTGA
CTAAAGTAGTGAGTTATACACAGGGCTGGGATCTATTCTTTTTATCTTTTTTTATTCTTTCTTTATTCTA
TAAATTATAACCACTTGAATATAAACAAAAAAAACACACAAAGGTCTAGCGGAATTTACAGAGGGTCTAG
CAGAATTTACAAGTTTTCCAGCAAAGGTCTAGCAGAATTTACAGATACCCACAACTCAAAGGAAAAGGAC
TAGTAATTATCATTGACTAGCCCATCTCAATTGGTATAGTGATTAAAATCACCTAGACCAATTGAGATGT
ATGTCTGAATTAGTTGTTTTCAAAGCAAATGAACTAGCGATTAGTCGCTATGACTTAACGGAGCATGAAA
CCAAGCTAATTTTATGCTGTGTGGCACTACTCAACCCCACGATTGAAAACCCTACAAGGAAAGAACGGAC
GGTATCGTTCACTTATAACCAATACGCTCAGATGATGAACATCAGTAGGGAAAATGCTTATGGTGTATTA
GCTAAAGCAACCAGAGAGCTGATGACGAGAACTGTGGAAATCAGGAATCCTTTGGTTAAAGGCTTTGAGA
TTTTCCAGTGGACAAACTATGCCAAGTTCTCAAGCGAAAAATTAGAATTAGTTTTTAGTGAAGAGATATT
GCCTTATCTTTTCCAGTTAAAAAAATTCATAAAATATAATCTGGAACATGTTAAGTCTTTTGAAAACAAA
TACTCTATGAGGATTTATGAGTGGTTATTAAAAGAACTAACACAAAAGAAAACTCACAAGGCAAATATAG
AGATTAGCCTTGATGAATTTAAGTTCATGTTAATGCTTGAAAATAACTACCATGAGTTTAAAAGGCTTAA
CCAATGGGTTTTGAAACCAATAAGTAAAGATTTAAACACTTACAGCAATATGAAATTGGTGGTTGATAAG
CGAGGCCGCCCGACTGATACGTTGATTTTCCAAGTTGAACTAGATAGACAAATGGATCTCGTAACCGAAC
TTGAGAACAACCAGATAAAAATGAATGGTGACAAAATACCAACAACCATTACATCAGATTCCTACCTACA
TAACGGACTAAGAAAAACACTACACGATGCTTTAACTGCAAAAATTCAGCTCACCAGTTTTGAGGCAAAA
TTTTTGAGTGACATGCAAAGTAAGTATGATCTCAATGGTTCGTTCTCATGGCTCACGCAAAAACAACGAA
CCACACTAGAGAACATACTGGCTAAATACGGAAGGATCTGAGGTTCTTATGGCTCTTGTATCTATCAGTG
AAGCATCAAGACTAACAAACAAAAGTAGAACAACTGTTCACCGTTACATATCAAAGGGAAAACTGTCCAT
ATGCACAGATGAAAACGGTGTAAAAAAGATAGATACATCAGAGCTTTTACGAGTTTTTGGTGCATTCAAA
GCTGTTCACCATGAACAGATCGACAATGTAACAGATGAACAGCATGTAACACCTAATAGAACAGGTGAAA
CCAGTAAAACAAAGCAACTAGAACATGAAATTGAACACCTGAGACAACTTGTTACAGCTCAACAGTCACA
CATAGACAGCCTGAAACAGGCGATGCTGCTTATCGAATCAAAGCTGCCGACAACACGGGAGCCAGTGACG
CCTCCCGTGGGGAAAAAATCATGGCAATTCTGGAAGAAATAGCGCCATTCGCCATTCAGGCTGCGCAACT
GTTGGGAAGGGCGATCGGTGCGGGCCTCTTCGCTATTACGCCAGCTGGCGAAAGGGGGATGTGCTGCAAG
GCGATTAAGTTGGGTAACGCCAGGGTTTTCCCAGTCACGACGTTGTAAAACGACGGCCAGTGCCAAGCTT
TTTCGGGATCCTTTATCAAAAAGAGTGTTGACTTGTGAGCGGATAACAATGATACTTAGATTCATCGAGA
GGGACACGGCGATCTAGATTTTCGAAAAAAGGCCTCCCAAATCGGGGGGCCTTTTTTATTGATAACAAAA
CGCCGACCAGAACACCTTGCCGATCAGCCAAACGTCTCTTCAGGCCACTGACTAGCGATAACTTTCCCCA
CAACGGAACAACTCTCATTGCATGGGATCATTGGGTACTGTGGGTTTAGTGGTTGTAAAAACACCTGACC
GCTATCCCTGATCAGTTTCTTGAAGGTAAACTCATCACCCCCAAGTCTGGCTATGCAGAAATCACCTGGC
TCAACAGCCTGCTCAGGGTCAACGAGAATTAACATTCCGTCAGGAAAGCTTGGCTTGGAGCCTGTTGGTG
CGGTCATGGAATTACCTTCAACCTCAAGCCAGAATGCAGAATCACTGGCTTTTTTGGTTGTGCTTACCCA
TCTCTCCGCATCACCTTTGGTAAAGGTTCTAAGCTTAGGTGAGAACATCCCTGCCTGAACATGAGAAAAA
ACAGGGTACTCATACTCACTTCTAAGTGACGGCTGCAT
[261 nt withheld, positions 5919-6179]
TTTCTTTTTTGTGCTCATACGTTAAATCTATCACCGCAAGGGATAAATATCTAACACCGTGCGTG
